Addgene plasmid #148672: pnYC-NpM-HsNot1_4-682_AF
Purpose: Bacterial Expression of HsNot1_4-682
Depositing lab: Elisa Izaurralde. Depositing organization: Max Planck Institute for Developmental Biology.
Backbone
  Vector backbone: Unknown
  Vector type: Bacterial Expression
Growth in bacteria
  Bacterial resistance: Chloramphenicol, 25 μg/mL
  Growth temperature: 37°C
  Growth strain: DH5alpha
  Copy number: Low Copy
Gene/Insert
  Gene/Insert name: HsNot1_4-682
  Species: H. sapiens (human)
  Entrez Gene: CNOT1 (a.k.a. AD-005, CDC39, HPE12, NOT1, NOT1H, VIBOS)
  Cloning method: Unknown
Terms and licenses: Academic/Nonprofit Terms; Industry Terms: Not Available to Industry
Depositor comments: sequence of isoform 1 given by NCBI: NM_016284.4. Plasmids from this collection were made available to the research community and donated after the lab closed. Please note that the sequence provided by the depositing laboratory may be theoretical/predicted or based on Sanger sequencing results. There may be discrepancies between sequencing results obtained by Addgene and the depositor sequence. If an Addgene verified sequence is not available, please contact before placing your order to request that our lab fully sequence the plasmid.
How to cite: pnYC-NpM-HsNot1_4-682_AF was a gift from Elisa Izaurralde (Addgene plasmid # 148672 ; http://n2t.net/addgene:148672 ; RRID:Addgene_148672)
