[The description below was written by a language model from this plasmid's Addgene catalogue record and pLannotate feature annotations shown in this document.]
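Description:
pnYC-NpM-HsNot1_4-682_AF is a 7.5 kb bacterial expression plasmid for producing an N-terminal portion of human CNOT1 (NOT1), the scaffolding subunit of the CCR4-NOT deadenylase complex, in E. coli. The catalogue lists the backbone as unknown, but the annotated features give a consistent picture. The plasmid has a p15A origin of replication and a chloramphenicol acetyltransferase gene driven by its own cat promoter. It also carries several fragments of a tetracycline resistance gene, with its tet promoter, lying on either side of the expression cassette, which suggests that the cassette was inserted into, and disrupted, that marker. Selection is therefore by chloramphenicol, and the record describes the plasmid as low copy. The p15A origin is compatible with ColE1-type plasmids, so the construct could coexist with a second expression vector, although the record does not state that this was the intent. Short matches to resD, the RSF origin and IS1 are small fragments and are probably backbone remnants rather than functional parts.

The expression cassette has a T7 promoter followed by a lac operator and the phage T7 gene 10 ribosome binding site, which gives IPTG-inducible transcription in hosts that supply T7 RNA polymerase. The open reading frame begins with a cytosolic maltose-binding protein lacking its signal sequence, which acts as an N-terminal solubility and affinity tag. This is followed by the CNOT1 coding segment, which the construct name gives as residues 4–682, with numbering based on isoform 1 according to the depositor. A T7 terminator closes the unit; the short SET1 match just before it is a fragment and may simply reflect vector sequence. The depositor sequence may be theoretical rather than experimentally verified. The stated purpose is bacterial expression of this CNOT1 fragment; no more specific downstream application is recorded.
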