Features (pLannotate 1.2.2; 18 found; start..end, strand, type, name):
    739..834     -  CDS            resD (fragment): REDF_ECOLI - Also known as D. Protein inferred from homology: Swiss-Prot protein existence level 3. Acts as a repressor of transcription and as a site-specific resolvase that cleaves at the RfsF site. From Escherichia coli (strain K12).
    824..881     +  CDS            TcR (fragment): tetracycline efflux protein; tet; confers resistance to tetracycline
    878..971     -  CDS            TcR (fragment): tetracycline efflux protein; tet; confers resistance to tetracycline
   1475..2375    -  CDS            TcR (fragment): tetracycline efflux protein; tet; confers resistance to tetracycline
   2402..2420    +  promoter       T7 promoter: promoter for bacteriophage T7 RNA polymerase
   2421..2445    +  protein_bind   lac operator: The lac repressor binds to the lac operator to inhibit transcription in E. coli. This inhibition can be relieved by adding lactose or isopropyl-β-D-thiogalactopyranoside (IPTG). lac repressor encoded by lacI
   2460..2482    +  RBS            RBS: efficient ribosome binding site from bacteriophage T7 gene 10 (Olins and Rangwala, 1989)
   2493..3589    +  CDS            MBP (fragment): maltose binding protein from E. coli; malE (mutated); This version of the gene does not encode a signal sequence, so MBP will remain in the cytosol.
   3641..5677    +  CDS            CNOT1 (fragment): CNOT1_HUMAN - Also known as CDC39, KIAA1007, NOT1. Experimental evidence at protein level: Swiss-Prot protein existence level 1. Scaffolding component of the CCR4-NOT complex which is one of the major cellular mRNA deadenylases and is linked to various cellular processes including bulk mRNA degradation, miRNA-mediated repression, translational repression during translational initiation and general transcription regulation. Additional complex functions may be a consequence of its influence on mRNA expression. Its scaffolding function implies its interaction with the catalytic complex module and
   5707..5756    +  CDS            SET1 (fragment): solubility-enhancement tag derived from T7 phage gene 10B
   5764..5811    +  terminator     T7 terminator: transcription terminator for bacteriophage T7 RNA polymerase
   5834..5938    -  CDS            TcR (fragment): tetracycline efflux protein; tet; confers resistance to tetracycline
   5986..6014    -  promoter       tet promoter: E. coli promoter for tetracycline efflux protein gene
   6126..6671    +  rep_origin     p15A ori: Plasmids containing the medium-copy-number p15A origin of replication can be propagated in E. coli cells that contain a second plasmid with the ColE1 origin.
   6759..6814    +  rep_origin     RSF ori (fragment): Plasmids containing the RSF 1030 origin of replication can be propagated in E. coli cells that contain additional plasmids with compatible origins.
   6933..7076    -  mobile_element IS1 (fragment): prokaryotic transposable element IS1
   7197..7299    +  promoter       cat promoter: promoter of the E. coli cat gene encoding chloramphenicol acetyltransferase
   7300..441     +  CDS            CmR (across the origin): chloramphenicol acetyltransferase; cat; confers resistance to chloramphenicol
>Addgene plasmid #148672 | pnYC-NpM-HsNot1_4-682_AF | depositor full sequence | sequence record 291120 | Full Sequence
GGTATGGCAATGAAAGACGGTGAGCTGGTGATATGGGATAGTGTTCACCCTTGTTACACCGTTTTCCATG
AGCAAACTGAAACGTTTTCATCGCTCTGGAGTGAATACCACGACGATTTCCGGCAGTTTCTACACATATA
TTCGCAAGATGTGGCGTGTTACGGTGAAAACCTGGCCTATTTCCCTAAAGGGTTTATTGAGAATATGTTT
TTCGTCTCAGCCAATCCCTGGGTGAGTTTCACCAGTTTTGATTTAAACGTGGCCAATATGGACAACTTCT
TCGCCCCCGTTTTCACCATGGGCAAATATTATACGCAAGGCGACAAGGTGCTGATGCCGCTGGCGATTCA
GGTTCATCATGCCGTCTGTGATGGCTTCCATGTCGGCAGAATGCTTAATGAATTACAACAGTACTGCGAT
GAGTGGCAGGGCGGGGCGTAATTTTTTTAAGGCAGTTATTGGTGCCCTTAAACGCCTGGTGCTACGCCTG
AATAAGTGATAATAAGCGGATGAATGGCAGAAATTCGAAAGCAAATTCGACCCGGTCGTCGGTTCAGGGC
AGGGTCGTTAAATAGCCGCTTATGTCTATTGCTGGTTTACCGGTTTATTGACTACCGGAAGCAGTGTGAC
CGTGTGCTTCTCAAATGCCTGAGGCCAGTTTGCTCAGGCTCTCCCCGTGGAGGTAATAATTGACGATATG
ATCATTTATTCTGCCTCCCAGAGCCTGATAAAAACGGTTAGCGCTTCGTTAATACAGATGTAGGTGTTCC
ACAGGGTAGCCAGCAGCATCCTGCGATGCAGATCCGGAACATAATGGTGCAGGGCGCTTGTTTCGGCGTG
GGTATGGTGGCAGGCCCCGTGGCCGGGGGACTGTTGGGCGCTGCCGGCACCTGTCCTACGAGTTGCATGA
TAAAGAAGACAGTCATAAGTGCGGCGACGATAGTCATGCCCCGCGCCCACCGGAAGGAGCTACCGGACAG
CGGTGCGGACTGTTGTAACTCAGAATAAGAAATGAGGCCGCTCATGGCGTTGACTCTCAGTCATAGTATC
GTGGTATCACCGGTTGGTTCCACTCTCTGTTGCGGGCAACTTCAGCAGCACGTAGGGGACTTCCGCGTTT
CCAGACTTTACGAAACACGGAAACCGAAGACCATTCATGTTGTTGCTCAGGTCGCAGACGTTTTGCAGCA
GCAGTCGCTTCACGTTCGCTCGCGTATCGGTGATTCATTCTGCTAACCAGTAAGGCAACCCCGCCAGCCT
AGCCGGGTCCTCAACGACAGGAGCACGATCATGCGCACCCGTGGCCAGGACCCAACGCTGCCCGAGATGC
GCCGCGTGCGGCTGCTGGAGATGGCGGACGCGATGGATATGTTCTGCCAAGGGTTGGTTTGCGCATTCAC
AGTTCTCCGCAAGAATTGATTGGCTCCAATTCTTGGAGTGGTGAATCCGTTAGCGAGGTGCCGCCGGCTT
CCATTCAGGTCGAGGTGGCCCGGCTCCATGCACCGCGACGCAACGCGGGGAGGCAGACAAGGTATAGGGC
GGCGCCTACAATCCATGCCAACCCGTTCCATGTGCTCGCCGAGGCGGCATAAATCGCCGTGACGATCAGC
GGTCCAGTGATCGAAGTTAGGCTGGTAAGAGCCGCGAGCGATCCTTGAAGCTGTCCCTGATGGTCGTCAT
CTACCTGCCTGGACAGCATGGCCTGCAACGCGGGCATCCCGATGCCGCCGGAAGCGAGAAGAATCATAAT
GGGGAAGGCCATCCAGCCTCGCGTCGCGAACGCCAGCAAGACGTAGCCCAGCGCGTCGGCCGCCATGCCG
GCGATAATGGCCTGCTTCTCGCCGAAACGTTTGGTGGCGGGACCAGTGACGAAGGCTTGAGCGAGGGCGT
GCAAGATTCCGAATACCGCAAGCGACAGGCCGATCATCGTCGCGCTCCAGCGAAAGCGGTCCTCGCCGAA
AATGACCCAGAGCGCTGCCGGCACCTGTCCTACGAGTTGCATGATAAAGAAGACAGTCATAAGTGCGGCG
ACGATAGTCATGCCCCGCGCCCACCGGAAGGAGCTGACTGGGTTGAAGGCTCTCAAGGGCATCGGTCGAC
GCTCTCCCTTATGCGACTCCTGCATTAGGAAGCAGCCCAGTAGTAGGTTGAGGCCGTTGAGCACCGCCGC
CGCAAGGAATGGTGCATGCAAGGAGATGGCGCCCAACAGTCCCCCGGCCACGGGGCCTGCCACCATACCC
ACGCCGAAACAAGCGCTCATGAGCCCGAAGTGGCGAGCCCGATCTTCCCCATCGGTGATGTCGGCGATAT
AGGCGCCAGCAACCGCACCTGTGGCGCCGGTGATGCCGGCCACGATGCGTCCGGCGTAGAGGATCAGACT
AAGATCTCGATCCCGCGAAATTAATACGACTCACTATAGGGGAATTGTGAGCGGATAACAATTCCCCACT
AGTAATAATTTTGTTTAACTTTAAGAAGGAGATATACCATGGAAACTGAAGAAGGTAAACTGGTAATCTG
GATTAACGGCGATAAAGGCTATAACGGTCTCGCTGAAGTCGGTAAGAAATTCGAGAAAGATACCGGAATT
AAAGTCACCGTTGAGCATCCGGATAAACTGGAAGAGAAATTCCCACAGGTTGCGGCAACTGGCGATGGCC
CTGACATTATCTTCTGGGCACACGACCGCTTTGGTGGCTACGCTCAATCTGGCCTGTTGGCTGAAATCAC
CCCGGACAAAGCGTTCCAGGACAAGCTGTATCCGTTTACCTGGGATGCCGTACGTTACAACGGCAAGCTG
ATTGCTTACCCGATCGCTGTTGAAGCGTTATCGCTGATTTATAACAAAGACCTGCTGCCGAACCCGCCAA
AAACCTGGGAAGAGATCCCGGCGCTGGATAAAGAACTGAAAGCGAAAGGTAAGAGCGCCCTGATGTTCAA
CCTGCAAGAACCGTACTTCACCTGGCCGCTGATTGCTGCTGACGGGGGTTATGCGTTCAAGTATGAAAAC
GGCAAGTACGACATTAAAGACGTGGGCGTGGATAACGCTGGCGCGAAAGCGGGTCTGACCTTCCTGGTTG
ACCTGATTAAAAACAAACACATGAATGCAGACACCGATTACTCCATCGCAGAAGCTGCCTTTAATAAAGG
CGAAACAGCGATGACCATCAACGGCCCGTGGGCATGGTCCAACATCGACACCAGCAAAGTGAATTATGGT
GTAACGGTACTGCCGACCTTCAAGGGTCAACCATCCAAACCGTTCGTTGGCGTGCTGAGCGCAGGTATTA
ACGCCGCCAGTCCGAACAAAGAGCTGGCAAAAGAGTTCCTCGAAAACTATCTGCTGACTGATGAAGGTCT
GGAAGCGGTTAATAAAGACAAACCGCTGGGTGCCGTAGCGCTGAAGTCTTACGAGGAAGAGTTGGCGAAA
GATCCACGTATTGCCGCCACGATGGAAAACGCCCAGAAAGGTGAAATCATGCCGAACATCCCGCAGATGT
CCGCTTTCTGGTATGCCGTGCGTACTGCGGTGATCAACGCCGCCAGCGGTCGTCAGACTGTCGATGAAGC
CCTTAAAGACGCGCAGACTGGTACCGGCAGCGGCCTGGAAGTTCTGTTCCAGGGGCCCCATATGCTCGAG
GACTCGCTCTCGCTGGCCTTGTCTCAAATCAGCTACCTGGTGGACAATTTAACCAAGAAAAATTACCGAG
CCAGCCAGCAGGAAATACAGCATATTGTGAATCGGCACGGTCCTGAGGCAGACAGGCATTTATTACGCTG
CCTATTTTCGCATGTGGATTTCAGTGGCGATGGTAAAAGCAGTGGCAAAGATTTCCATCAGACTCAGTTT
CTGATTCAGGAGTGTGCGTTGCTGATTACAAAGCCAAATTTTATCTCGACGCTGTCCTATGCCATTGATA
ATCCATTGCACTATCAGAAGAGTTTAAAGCCTGCACCCCACTTATTTGCCCAGCTGAGTAAAGTGCTCAA
ATTAAGCAAAGTACAAGAGGTAATTTTTGGCCTTGCCCTGTTGAATTCTTCCAGCTCAGATCTTAGAGGT
TTCGCTGCCCAGTTTATCAAACAGAAGCTTCCAGATCTTCTGCGTTCTTACATTGACGCAGACGTCAGTG
GAAATCAAGAAGGTGGCTTCCAAGATATAGCAATAGAGGTCCTACACCTCCTCCTCTCCCATCTCCTCTT
TGGGCAGAAGGGAGCCTTTGGAGTTGGACAAGAACAGATAGACGCTTTTCTTAAGACGCTGCGCAGAGAT
TTTCCCCAAGAACGCTGTCCCGTGGTGCTCGCACCACTTTTATACCCTGAAAAACGGGACATTCTAATGG
ACAGGATCCTGCCTGATTCCGGAGGGGTAGCTAAAACCATGATGGAGAGCTCTTTGGCTGATTTCATGCA
AGAAGTAGGCTATGGCTTTTGTGCAAGTATTGAAGAATGTCGCAATATAATCGTGCAGTTTGGTGTTCGG
GAGGTCACAGCTGCCCAGGTTGCAAGGGTTTTGGGAATGATGGCTCGAACTCATTCAGGATTAACAGATG
GCATTCCATTACAGAGTATTTCTGCTCCGGGCAGTGGGATCTGGAGTGATGGGAAAGATAAAAGTGATGG
AGCACAGGCACACACATGGAATGTAGAAGTCTTGATTGACGTTCTTAAAGAACTGAATCCAAGTTTGAAT
TTCAAGGAAGTAACTTATGAACTGGACCATCCTGGATTTCAAATTCGTGACAGTAAAGGACTTCATAATG
TGGTTTATGGCATTCAGAGGGGTTTGGGTATGGAAGTGTTCCCAGTAGACCTCATATATAGACCTTGGAA
ACATGCTGAAGGCCAGCTCTCCTTCATTCAACATTCCCTTATAAATCCAGAGATCTTCTGTTTTGCTGAC
TATCCCTGTCATACTGTTGCCACTGATATTCTGAAAGCACCACCAGAGGATGACAATCGAGAAATTGCCA
CATGGAAGAGCTTGGATTTGATTGAATCTCTGCTGAGGCTTGCAGAGGTTGGGCAGTATGAGCAAGTCAA
ACAGCTCTTCAGCTTCCCTATCAAACACTGTCCAGACATGCTGGTATTGGCCTTACTACAAATTAACACC
TCTTGGCATACCTTGCGCCATGAACTTATCTCCACTCTGATGCCAATTTTCCTTGGAAACCATCCTAACT
CAGCTATTATTTTGCACTATGCATGGCATGGGCAGGGACAGTCTCCCTCAATTCGCCAACTTATCATGCA
TGCAATGGCAGAATGGTACATGAGAGGGGAGCAGTATGATCAGGCCAAATTGTCTCGAATACTTGATGTG
GCCCAGGACTTGAAGGCCTTGTCAATGCTGCTAAATGGTACTCCATTTGCCTTTGTTATTGACCTTGCTG
CACTTGCTTCACGTCGTGAATACCTCAAACTTGATAAGTGGCTCACAGATAAAATTCGAGAGCATGGGGA
GCCTTTTATCCAGGCGTGTATGACTTTTTTAAAGAGACGGTGTCCTTCTATTTTGGGCGGACTTGCCCCA
GAAAAAGACCAGCCCAAAAGTGCTCAACTTCCTCCAGAAACTTTGGCGACAATGTTGGCCTGTCTGCAAG
CTTGTGCAGGGAGTGTTTCTCAGGAGCTATCAGAAACTATCCTCACCATGGTAGCCAATTGCAGTAATGT
TATGAATTAATTCTAGAGCTAGCCCTAGGAGATCCGGCTGCTAACAAAGCCCGAAAGGAAGCTGAGTTGG
CTGCTGCCACCGCTGAGCAATAACTAGCATAACCCCTTGGGGCCTCTAAACGGGTCTTGAGGGGTTTTTT
GCTGAAAGGAGGAACTATATCCGGATATCCCGCAAGAGGCCCGGCAGTACCGGCATAACCAAGCCTATGC
CTACAGCATCCAGGGTGACGGTGCCGAGGATGACGATGAGCGCATTGTTAGATTTCATACACGGTGCCTG
ACTGCGTTAGCAATTTAACTGTGATAAACTACCGCATTAAAGCTTATCGATGATAAGCTGTCAAACATGA
GAATTACAACTTATATCGTATGGGGCTGACTTCAGGTGCTACATTTGAAGAGATAAATTGCACTGAAATC
AAGAAATATTTTATCTGATTAATAAGATGATCTTCTTGAGATCGTTTTGGTCTGCGCGTAATCTCTTGCT
CTGAAAACGAAAAAACCGCCTTGCAGGGCGGTTTTTCGAAGGTTCTCTGAGCTACCAACTCTTTGAACCG
AGGTAACTGGCTTGGAGGAGCGCAGTCACCAAAACTTGTCCTTTCAGTTTAGCCTTAACCGGCGCATGAC
TTCAAGACTAACTCCTCTAAATCAATTACCAGTGGCTGCTGCCAGTGGTGCTTTTGCATGTCTTTCCGGG
TTGGACTCAAGACGATAGTTACCGGATAAGGCGCAGCGGTCGGACTGAACGGGGGGTTCGTGCATACAGT
CCAGCTTGGAGCGAACTGCCTACCCGGAACTGAGTGTCAGGCGTGGAATGAGACAAACGCGGCCATAACA
GCGGAATGACACCGGTAAACCGAAAGGCAGGAACAGGAGAGCGCACGAGGGAGCCGCCAGGGGGAAACGC
CTGGTATCTTTATAGTCCTGTCGGGTTTCGCCACCACTGATTTGAGCGTCAGATTTCGTGATGCTTGTCA
GGGGGGCGGAGCCTATGGAAAAACGGCTTTGCCGCGGCCCTCTCACTTCCCTGTTAAGTATCTTCCTGGC
ATCTTCCAGGAAATCTCCGCCCCGTTCGTAAGCCATTTCCGCTCGCCGCAGTCGAACGACCGAGCGTAGC
GAGTCAGTGAGCGAGGAAGCGGAATATATCCTGTATCACATATTCTGCTGACGCACCGGTGCAGCCTTTT
TTCTCCTGCCACATGAAGCACTTCACTGACACCCTCATCAGTGCCAACATAGTAAGCCAGTATACACTCC
CCTAGCGCTGATGTCCGGCGGTGCTTTTGCCGTTACGCACCACCCCGTCAGTAGCTGAACAGGAGGGACA
GCTGATAGAAACAGAAGCCACTGGAGCACCTCAAAAACACCATCATACACTAAATCAGTAAGTTGGCAGC
ATCACCCGACGCACTTTGCGCCGAATAAATACCTGTGACGGAAGATCACTTCGCAGAATAAATAAATCCT
GGTGTCCCTGTTGATACCGGGAAGCCCTGGGCCAACTTTTGGCGAAAATGAGACGTTGATCGGCACGTAA
GAGGTTCCAACTTTCACCATAATGAAATAAGATCACTACCGGGCGTATTTTTTGAGTTATCGAGATTTTC
AGGAGCTAAGGAAGCTAAAATGGAGAAAAAAATCACTGGATATACCACCGTTGATATATCCCAATGGCAT
CGTAAAGAACATTTTGAGGCATTTCAGTCAGTTGCTCAATGTACCTATAACCAGACCGTTCAGCTGGATA
TTACGGCCTTTTTAAAGACCGTAAAGAAAAATAAGCACAAGTTTTATCCGGCCTTTATTCACATTCTTGC
CCGCCTGATGAATGCTCATCCGGAATTC
